Addgene plasmid #223337: PX1
Purpose: Mapping of cytosol-facing peroxisome outer membrane proximity proteome by proximity-dependent biotinylation in living Arabidopsis cells
Depositing lab: Xiaohong Zhu. Depositing organization: Henan University. Publication: Mapping of cytosol-facing organelle outer membrane proximity proteome by proximity-dependent biotinylation in living Arabidopsis cells. Bao X, Jia H, Zhang X, Tian S, Zhao Y, Li X, Lin P, Ma C, Wang P, Song CP, Zhu X. Plant J. 2024 Apr;118(1):7-23. doi: 10.1111/tpj.16641. Epub 2024 Jan 23. PubMed 38261530.
Backbone
  Vector backbone: s1300-EGFP-3XHA
  Backbone size w/o insert (bp): 9000
  Vector type: Plant Expression
  Selectable markers: Hygromycin
Growth in bacteria
  Bacterial resistance: Kanamycin, 50 μg/mL
  Growth temperature: 37°C
  Growth strain: DH5alpha
  Copy number: High Copy
Gene/Insert
  Gene/Insert name: ABCD1-TurboID-EGFP-3HA
  Species: A. thaliana (mustard weed)
  Insert size (bp): 1900
  Entrez Gene: PXA1 (a.k.a. COMATOSE, CTS, PED3, PEROXISOMAL ABC TRANSPORTER 1, PEROXISOME DEFECTIVE 3, PXA1, T5J17.20, T5J17_20)
  Promoter: CaMV35S
  Tag / fusion protein: TurboID-EGFP-3HA (C terminal on insert)
  Cloning method: Restriction Enzyme; 5′ cloning site Unknown (unknown if destroyed); 3′ cloning site Unknown (unknown if destroyed)
Terms and licenses: Academic/Nonprofit Terms; Industry Terms: Not Available to Industry
How to cite: PX1 was a gift from Xiaohong Zhu (Addgene plasmid # 223337 ; http://n2t.net/addgene:223337 ; RRID:Addgene_223337)
