[The description below was written by a language model from this plasmid's Addgene catalogue record and pLannotate feature annotations shown in this document.]
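Description:
PX1 is a plant expression binary vector built on the s1300-EGFP-3XHA backbone, a pCAMBIA1300-style T-DNA plasmid of about 12.2 kb in the sequenced record. It carries a high-copy ColE1/pUC-type origin with the pBR322 bom site for propagation in E. coli, together with the pVS1 oriV, RepA and StaA functions that allow stable maintenance in Agrobacterium. Bacterial selection is by kanamycin (aphA-3 type KanR). Between the nopaline-type left and right T-DNA borders sits a plant selection cassette in which a CaMV 35S promoter drives hygromycin phosphotransferase, terminated by the CaMV poly(A) signal. Remnants of the lac promoter/lacZα cloning region flank the expression cassette.

The payload is a fusion of a roughly 300 bp fragment of Arabidopsis ABCD1 (PXA1/COMATOSE/PED3, the peroxisomal ABC transporter) to TurboID, EGFP and a 3xHA tag, followed by the NOS terminator. Only a portion of the transporter is present, presumably serving to anchor the fusion in the peroxisomal membrane, although the record does not state which part of the protein this is. TurboID is an engineered, highly active biotin ligase that labels nearby proteins, EGFP allows the localisation of the bait to be checked, and the HA epitopes support immunodetection. The catalogue entry lists CaMV35S as the insert promoter, but the feature annotation places a mannopine synthase (MAS) promoter element immediately upstream of the fusion, with about 750 bp of unannotated sequence beyond it. The exact promoter arrangement is therefore not resolved by the record. The stated purpose is mapping the cytosol-facing peroxisome outer membrane proximity proteome by proximity-dependent biotinylation in living Arabidopsis cells.
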