Features (pLannotate 1.2.2; 25 found; start..end, strand, type, name):
      1..717     -  CDS            EGFP: EGFP is a basic (constitutively fluorescent) green fluorescent protein published in 1996, derived from Aequorea victoria. It is reported to be a rapidly-maturing weak dimer with moderate acid sensitivity.
    718..1677    -  CDS            TurboID: mutant of the E. coli biotin ligase BioID engineered for improved catalytic efficiency (Branon et al., 2018)
   1684..1983    -  CDS            ABCD1 (fragment): AB1D_ARATH - Also known as ACN2, CTS, PED3, PMP2, PXA1. Experimental evidence at protein level: Swiss-Prot protein existence level 1. Contributes to the transport of fatty acids and their derivatives (acyl CoAs) across the peroxisomal membrane. Provides acetate to the glyoxylate cycle in developing seedlings. Involved in pollen tube elongation, ovule fertilization, and seeds germination after imbibition (controls the switch between the opposing developmental programs of dormancy and germination), probably by promoting beta-oxidation of storage lipids during gluconeogenesis. Required for biosyn
   1998..2378    -  promoter       MAS promoter: mannopine synthase promoter (Velten et al., 1984)
   3130..3284    +  CDS            lacZα (fragment): LacZα fragment of β-galactosidase; lacZ fragment
   3350..3374    +  misc_feature   RB T-DNA repeat: right border repeat from nopaline C58 T-DNA
   3714..4115    +  CDS            Y4CG_SINFN (fragment): Protein inferred from homology: Swiss-Prot protein existence level 3. From Sinorhizobium fredii (strain NBRC 101917 / NGR234).
   4675..5304    +  CDS            pVS1 StaA: stability protein from the Pseudomonas plasmid pVS1 (Heeb et al., 2000)
   5733..6806    +  CDS            pVS1 RepA: replication protein from the Pseudomonas plasmid pVS1 (Heeb et al., 2000)
   6872..7066    +  rep_origin     pVS1 oriV: origin of replication for the Pseudomonas plasmid pVS1 (Heeb et al., 2000)
   7269..7308    +  CDS            rop (fragment): Rop protein, which maintains plasmids at low copy number; rop
   7410..7550    +  misc_feature   bom: basis of mobility region from pBR322
   7736..8324    -  rep_origin     ori: high-copy-number ColE1/pMB1/pBR322/pUC origin of replication
   8411..9205    -  CDS            KanR: aminoglycoside phosphotransferase; aphA-3; confers resistance to kanamycin
   9630..9654    +  misc_feature   LB T-DNA repeat: left border repeat from nopaline C58 T-DNA
   9732..9906    -  polyA_signal   CaMV poly(A) signal: cauliflower mosaic virus polyadenylation signal
   9947..10972   -  CDS            HygR: hygromycin B phosphotransferase confers resistance to hygromycin
  11045..11390   -  promoter       CaMV 35S promoter: strong constitutive promoter from cauliflower mosaic virus
  11047..11093   -  promoter       minimal CaMV 35S promoter: minimal 35S promoter from cauliflower mosaic virus
  11480..11568   +  CDS            lacI (fragment): lac repressor; lacI; The lac repressor binds to the lac operator to inhibit transcription in E. coli. This inhibition can be relieved by adding lactose or isopropyl-β-D-thiogalactopyranoside (IPTG).
  11581..11602   +  protein_bind   CAP binding site: CAP binding activates transcription in the presence of cAMP. E. coli catabolite activator protein
  11617..11647   +  promoter       lac promoter: promoter for the E. coli lac operon
  11651..11673   +  protein_bind   lac operator (fragment): The lac repressor binds to the lac operator to inhibit transcription in E. coli. This inhibition can be relieved by adding lactose or isopropyl-β-D-thiogalactopyranoside (IPTG). lac repressor encoded by lacI
  11712..11964   -  terminator     NOS terminator: nopaline synthase terminator and poly(A) signal
  12191..12213   -  CDS            3xHA (fragment): three tandem HA epitope tags
>Addgene plasmid #223337 | PX1 | addgene full sequence | sequence record 455823 | Addgene NGS Result
CTTGTACAGCTCGTCCATGCCGAGAGTGATCCCGGCGGCGGTCACGAACTCCAGCAGGACCATGTGATCG
CGCTTCTCGTTGGGGTCTTTGCTCAGGGCGGACTGGGTGCTCAGGTAGTGGTTGTCGGGCAGCAGCACGG
GGCCGTCGCCGATGGGGGTGTTCTGCTGGTAGTGGTCGGCGAGCTGCACGCTGCCGTCCTCGATGTTGTG
GCGGATCTTGAAGTTCACCTTGATGCCGTTCTTCTGCTTGTCGGCCATGATATAGACGTTGTGGCTGTTG
TAGTTGTACTCCAGCTTGTGCCCCAGGATGTTGCCGTCCTCCTTGAAGTCGATGCCCTTCAGCTCGATGC
GGTTCACCAGGGTGTCGCCCTCGAACTTCACCTCGGCGCGGGTCTTGTAGTTGCCGTCGTCCTTGAAGAA
GATGGTGCGCTCCTGGACGTAGCCTTCGGGCATGGCGGACTTGAAGAAGTCGTGCTGCTTCATGTGGTCG
GGGTAGCGGCTGAAGCACTGCACGCCGTAGGTCAGGGTGGTCACGAGGGTGGGCCAGGGCACGGGCAGCT
TGCCGGTGGTGCAGATGAACTTCAGGGTCAGCTTGCCGTAGGTGGCATCGCCCTCGCCCTCGCCGGACAC
GCTGAACTTGTGGCCGTTTACGTCGCCGTCCAGCTCGACCAGGATGGGCACCACCCCGGTGAACAGCTCC
TCGCCCTTGCTCACCATCTTTTCGGCAGACCGCAGACTGATTTCTCCGCCCATCCAGGGTTTGATAACTC
CGTCCTGTTCCAGCAGCAGGGCTCCCTGTTTATCAATCCCCCGGCTAATCCCGAAAATCTCTTTGTCCCC
AATGATCAGCTTCACGGGTCTATTGATGAAGTTATCCAGCTTCTCCCACCGTGGCAGATATGGAGCCAGG
CCTTCCTGCTCGAACAGTTCCAGGGCTGCCCGCAGCTCTCGGATCAGCGTAGCGGCCAGAGTATTCCTGT
CCAGGTTAATCCCTGCTTCCTGCAGTGTGATCCAGCCCTGATTGACCACGCTTTCCTCCACGCGCCTCAT
AGCCACGTTAATCCCGGCGCCAATGACGATCTGTGCAGCATCGCCTGTTATTCCGGCCAGCTCCACCAGG
ATGCCTGCCAGCTTTCTATCCTGCAGATACAGGTCATTGGGCCATTTGACTCGCACCTTGTCTGCTCCCA
GCTTTCGCAGCGCTTCTGCCATGACAATTCCGATGACCGGGCCCAGGCCGATTGCTGCTGGTCCCCGCTT
CAGGCGCCAAAACATACTCAGGTACAGGTTAGCTCCAAAAGGAGAGAACCATTTCCTCCCTCTGCTTCCT
CTCCCTGCCTGCTGATATTCTGCAATGCAAGCATCCCCACTCTTCAGCTCGCCGATTCGATCCAGCAGGT
ACTGATTGGTGGAGTCGACCACAGGCAGGACTGCCACGCTCCCGCCGTCCAGCTGTCCCAGAATCTGTTT
AGCGTTCAGCAGCGGGATAGGCTCGGGCAGAGAGTAGCCCTTTCCGGGCACGGTGAACACGTCCACGCCC
CAGTCGCGCAGAGTCTGAATGTGCTTGTTGATAGCGGCCCTGGACATGCCCAGGGTTTCTCCCAGCTGTT
CGCCACTATGGAACTCGCCATTAGCCAGGAGAGCGATCAGCTTCAGAGGCACAGTATTGTCTTTCATACT
AGTCTGAGAGAGAAGAATAGCAGTCAGAACCTGAAGAGACTTCAATCCTCCTCCTTTCTTCTTTTTCGTG
GTTATCTTTGCATTTTGATCAGTTGCAGTCAGCTTTTCCAAAGTCTCATCATCATCACTCTGACCATTGC
AAAGACGCGAAGAATCAGGCCTCCGGGAAGCGACCCTTGATTTCAGGTAAACAGCAGTTCCACCAGCAGC
TACAATCCCAGCCGCAAGCAGTATAGATTTCCGTCTTGACGCTACAAGACCCCGACCCCGCTCAGTTAAC
TGCAATAGTTGAAGTGAAGGCATAAGCTTTCTAGAGTCGATTTGGTGTATCGAGATTGGTTATGAAATTC
AGATGCTAGTGTAATGTATTGGTAATTTGGGAAGATATAATAGGAAGCAAGGCTATTTATCCATTTCTGA
AAAGGCGAAATGGCGTCACCGCGAGCGTCACGCGCATTCCGTTCTTGCTGTAAAGCGTTGTTTGGTACAC
TTTTGACTAGCGAGGCTTGGCGTGTCAGCGTATCTATTCAAAAGTCGTTAATGGCTGCGGATCAAGAAAA
AGTTGGAATAGAAACAGAATACCCGCGAAATTCAGGCCCGGTTGCCATGTCCTACACGCCGAAATAAACG
ACCAAATTAGTAGAAAAATAAAAACTGACTCGGATACTTACGTCACGTCTTGCGCACTGATTTGAAAAAT
CTCCCTCGATCGAGAAAGAGATCAATGTTGAGCTGCTTCAAAAGCAATGGGATTGACCAGCTCGCGGATC
CTACAGGCCAAATTCGCTCTTAGCCGTACAATATTACTCACCGGTGCGATGCCCCCCATCGTAGGTGAAG
GTGGAAATTAATGATCCATCTTGAGACCACAGGCCCACAACAGCTACCAGTTTCCTCAAGGGTCCACCAA
AAACGTAAGCGCTTACGTACATGGTCGATAAGAAAAGGCAATTTGTAGATGTTAACATCCAACGTCGCTT
TCAGGGATCCTACAGGCCAAATTCGCTCTTAGCCGTACAATATTACTCACCGGTGCGATGCCCCCCATCG
TAGGTGAAGGTGGAAATTAATGATCCATCTTGAGACCACAGGCCCACAACAGCTACCAGTTTCCTCAAGG
GTCCACCAAAAACGTAAGCGCTTACGTACATGGTCGATAAGAAAAGGCAATTTGTAGATGTTAACATCCA
ACGTCGCTTTCAGGGATCCTACAGGCCAAATTCGCTCTTAGCCGTACAATATTACTCACCGGTGCGATGC
CCCCCATCGTAGGTGAAGGTGGAAATTAATGATCCATCTTGAGACCACAGGCCCACAACAGCTACCAGTT
TCCTCAAGGGTCCACCAAAAACGTAAGCGCTTACGTACATGGTCGATAAGAAAAGGCAATTTGTAGATGT
TAACATCCAACGTCGCTTTCAGGGATCCGCGAGCTTATCGATACCGTGGCACTGGCCGTCGTTTTACAAC
GTCGTGACTGGGAAAACCCTGGCGTTACCCAACTTAATCGCCTTGCAGCACATCCCCCTTTCGCCAGCTG
GCGTAATAGCGAAGAGGCCCGCACCGATCGCCCTTCCCAACAGTTGCGCAGCCTGAATGGCGAATGCTAG
AGCAGCTTGAGCTTGGATCAGATTGTCGTTTCCCGCCTTCAGTTTAAACTATCAGTGTTTGACAGGATAT
ATTGGCGGGTAAACCTAAGAGAAAAGAGCGTTTATTAGAATAATCGGATATTTAAAAGGGCGTGAAAAGG
TTTATCCGTTCGTCCATTTGTATGTGCATGCCAACCACAGGGTTCCCCTCGGGATCAAAGTACTTTGATC
CAACCCCTCCGCTGCTATAGTGCAGTCGGCTTCTGACGTTCAGTGCAGCCGTCTTCTGAAAACGACATGT
CGCACAAGTCCTAAGTTACGCGACAGGCTGCCGCCCTGCCCTTTTCCTGGCGTTTTCTTGTCGCGTGTTT
TAGTCGCATAAAGTAGAATACTTGCGACTAGAACCGGAGACATTACGCCATGAACAAGAGCGCCGCCGCT
GGCCTGCTGGGCTATGCCCGCGTCAGCACCGACGACCAGGACTTGACCAACCAACGGGCCGAACTGCACG
CGGCCGGCTGCACCAAGCTGTTTTCCGAGAAGATCACCGGCACCAGGCGCGACCGCCCGGAGCTGGCCAG
GATGCTTGACCACCTACGCCCTGGCGACGTTGTGACAGTGACCAGGCTAGACCGCCTGGCCCGCAGCACC
CGCGACCTACTGGACATTGCCGAGCGCATCCAGGAGGCCGGCGCGGGCCTGCGTAGCCTGGCAGAGCCGT
GGGCCGACACCACCACGCCGGCCGGCCGCATGGTGTTGACCGTGTTCGCCGGCATTGCCGAGTTCGAGCG
TTCCCTAATCATCGACCGCACCCGGAGCGGGCGCGAGGCCGCCAAGGCCCGAGGCGTGAAGTTTGGCCCC
CGCCCTACCCTCACCCCGGCACAGATCGCGCACGCCCGCGAGCTGATCGACCAGGAAGGCCGCACCGTGA
AAGAGGCGGCTGCACTGCTTGGCGTGCATCGCTCGACCCTGTACCGCGCACTTGAGCGCAGCGAGGAAGT
GACGCCCACCGAGGCCAGGCGGCGCGGTGCCTTCCGTGAGGACGCATTGACCGAGGCCGACGCCCTGGCG
GCCGCCGAGAATGAACGCCAAGAGGAACAAGCATGAAACCGCACCAGGACGGCCAGGACGAACCGTTTTT
CATTACCGAAGAGATCGAGGCGGAGATGATCGCGGCCGGGTACGTGTTCGAGCCGCCCGCGCACGTCTCA
ACCGTGCGGCTGCATGAAATCCTGGCCGGTTTGTCTGATGCCAAGCTGGCGGCCTGGCCGGCCAGCTTGG
CCGCTGAAGAAACCGAGCGCCGCCGTCTAAAAAGGTGATGTGTATTTGAGTAAAACAGCTTGCGTCATGC
GGTCGCTGCGTATATGATGCGATGAGTAAATAAACAAATACGCAAGGGGAACGCATGAAGGTTATCGCTG
TACTTAACCAGAAAGGCGGGTCAGGCAAGACGACCATCGCAACCCATCTAGCCCGCGCCCTGCAACTCGC
CGGGGCCGATGTTCTGTTAGTCGATTCCGATCCCCAGGGCAGTGCCCGCGATTGGGCGGCCGTGCGGGAA
GATCAACCGCTAACCGTTGTCGGCATCGACCGCCCGACGATTGACCGCGACGTGAAGGCCATCGGCCGGC
GCGACTTCGTAGTGATCGACGGAGCGCCCCAGGCGGCGGACTTGGCTGTGTCCGCGATCAAGGCAGCCGA
CTTCGTGCTGATTCCGGTGCAGCCAAGCCCTTACGACATATGGGCCACCGCCGACCTGGTGGAGCTGGTT
AAGCAGCGCATTGAGGTCACGGATGGAAGGCTACAAGCGGCCTTTGTCGTGTCGCGGGCGATCAAAGGCA
CGCGCATCGGCGGTGAGGTTGCCGAGGCGCTGGCCGGGTACGAGCTGCCCATTCTTGAGTCCCGTATCAC
GCAGCGCGTGAGCTACCCAGGCACTGCCGCCGCCGGCACAACCGTTCTTGAATCAGAACCCGAGGGCGAC
GCTGCCCGCGAGGTCCAGGCGCTGGCCGCTGAAATTAAATCAAAACTCATTTGAGTTAATGAGGTAAAGA
GAAAATGAGCAAAAGCACAAACACGCTAAGTGCCGGCCGTCCGAGCGCACGCAGCAGCAAGGCTGCAACG
TTGGCCAGCCTGGCAGACACGCCAGCCATGAAGCGGGTCAACTTTCAGTTGCCGGCGGAGGATCACACCA
AGCTGAAGATGTACGCGGTACGCCAAGGCAAGACCATTACCGAGCTGCTATCTGAATACATCGCGCAGCT
ACCAGAGTAAATGAGCAAATGAATAAATGAGTAGATGAATTTTAGCGGCTAAAGGAGGCGGCATGGAAAA
TCAAGAACAACCAGGCACCGACGCCGTGGAATGCCCCATGTGTGGAGGAACGGGCGGTTGGCCAGGCGTA
AGCGGCTGGGTTGCCTGCCGGCCCTGCAATGGCACTGGAACCCCCAAGCCCGAGGAATCGGCGTGAGCGG
TCGCAAACCATCCGGCCCGGTACAAATCGGCGCGGCGCTGGGTGATGACCTGGTGGAGAAGTTGAAGGCC
GCGCAGGCCGCCCAGCGGCAACGCATCGAGGCAGAAGCACGCCCCGGTGAATCGTGGCAAGCGGCCGCTG
ATCGAATCCGCAAAGAATCCCGGCAACCGCCGGCAGCCGGTGCGCCGTCGATTAGGAAGCCGCCCAAGGG
CGACGAGCAACCAGATTTTTTCGTTCCGATGCTCTATGACGTGGGCACCCGCGATAGTCGCAGCATCATG
GACGTGGCCGTTTTCCGTCTGTCGAAGCGTGACCGACGAGCTGGCGAGGTGATCCGCTACGAGCTTCCAG
ACGGGCACGTAGAGGTTTCCGCAGGGCCGGCCGGCATGGCCAGTGTGTGGGATTACGACCTGGTACTGAT
GGCGGTTTCCCATCTAACCGAATCCATGAACCGATACCGGGAAGGGAAGGGAGACAAGCCCGGCCGCGTG
TTCCGTCCACACGTTGCGGACGTACTCAAGTTCTGCCGGCGAGCCGATGGCGGAAAGCAGAAAGACGACC
TGGTAGAAACCTGCATTCGGTTAAACACCACGCACGTTGCCATGCAGCGTACGAAGAAGGCCAAGAACGG
CCGCCTGGTGACGGTATCCGAGGGTGAAGCCTTGATTAGCCGCTACAAGATCGTAAAGAGCGAAACCGGG
CGGCCGGAGTACATCGAGATCGAGCTAGCTGATTGGATGTACCGCGAGATCACAGAAGGCAAGAACCCGG
ACGTGCTGACGGTTCACCCCGATTACTTTTTGATCGATCCCGGCATCGGCCGTTTTCTCTACCGCCTGGC
ACGCCGCGCCGCAGGCAAGGCAGAAGCCAGATGGTTGTTCAAGACGATCTACGAACGCAGTGGCAGCGCC
GGAGAGTTCAAGAAGTTCTGTTTCACCGTGCGCAAGCTGATCGGGTCAAATGACCTGCCGGAGTACGATT
TGAAGGAGGAGGCGGGGCAGGCTGGCCCGATCCTAGTCATGCGCTACCGCAACCTGATCGAGGGCGAAGC
ATCCGCCGGTTCCTAATGTACGGAGCAGATGCTAGGGCAAATTGCCCTAGCAGGGGAAAAAGGTCGAAAA
GGTCTCTTTCCTGTGGATAGCACGTACATTGGGAACCCAAAGCCGTACATTGGGAACCGGAACCCGTACA
TTGGGAACCCAAAGCCGTACATTGGGAACCGGTCACACATGTAAGTGACTGATATAAAAGAGAAAAAAGG
CGATTTTTCCGCCTAAAACTCTTTAAAACTTATTAAAACTCTTAAAACCCGCCTGGCCTGTGCATAACTG
TCTGGCCAGCGCACAGCCGAAGAGCTGCAAAAAGCGCCTACCCTTCGGTCGCTGCGCTCCCTACGCCCCG
CCGCTTCGCGTCGGCCTATCGCGGCCGCTGGCCGCTCAAAAATGGCTGGCCTACGGCCAGGCAATCTACC
AGGGCGCGGACAAGCCGCGCCGTCGCCACTCGACCGCCGGCGCCCACATCAAGGCACCCTGCCTCGCGCG
TTTCGGTGATGACGGTGAAAACCTCTGACACATGCAGCTCCCGGAGACGGTCACAGCTTGTCTGTAAGCG
GATGCCGGGAGCAGACAAGCCCGTCAGGGCGCGTCAGCGGGTGTTGGCGGGTGTCGGGGCGCAGCCATGA
CCCAGTCACGTAGCGATAGCGGAGTGTATACTGGCTTAACTATGCGGCATCAGAGCAGATTGTACTGAGA
GTGCACCATATGCGGTGTGAAATACCGCACAGATGCGTAAGGAGAAAATACCGCATCAGGCGCTCTTCCG
CTTCCTCGCTCACTGACTCGCTGCGCTCGGTCGTTCGGCTGCGGCGAGCGGTATCAGCTCACTCAAAGGC
GGTAATACGGTTATCCACAGAATCAGGGGATAACGCAGGAAAGAACATGTGAGCAAAAGGCCAGCAAAAG
GCCAGGAACCGTAAAAAGGCCGCGTTGCTGGCGTTTTTCCATAGGCTCCGCCCCCCTGACGAGCATCACA
AAAATCGACGCTCAAGTCAGAGGTGGCGAAACCCGACAGGACTATAAAGATACCAGGCGTTTCCCCCTGG
AAGCTCCCTCGTGCGCTCTCCTGTTCCGACCCTGCCGCTTACCGGATACCTGTCCGCCTTTCTCCCTTCG
GGAAGCGTGGCGCTTTCTCATAGCTCACGCTGTAGGTATCTCAGTTCGGTGTAGGTCGTTCGCTCCAAGC
TGGGCTGTGTGCACGAACCCCCCGTTCAGCCCGACCGCTGCGCCTTATCCGGTAACTATCGTCTTGAGTC
CAACCCGGTAAGACACGACTTATCGCCACTGGCAGCAGCCACTGGTAACAGGATTAGCAGAGCGAGGTAT
GTAGGCGGTGCTACAGAGTTCTTGAAGTGGTGGCCTAACTACGGCTACACTAGAAGGACAGTATTTGGTA
TCTGCGCTCTGCTGAAGCCAGTTACCTTCGGAAAAAGAGTTGGTAGCTCTTGATCCGGCAAACAAACCAC
CGCTGGTAGCGGTGGTTTTTTTGTTTGCAAGCAGCAGATTACGCGCAGAAAAAAAGGATCTCAAGAAGAT
CCTTTGATCTTTTCTACGGGGTCTGACGCTCAGTGGAACGAAAACTCACGTTAAGGGATTTTGGTCATGC
ATTCTAGGTACTAAAACAATTCATCCAGTAAAATATAATATTTTATTTTCTCCCAATCAGGCTTGATCCC
CAGTAAGTCAAAAAATAGCTCGACATACTGTTCTTCCCCGATATCCTCCCTGATCGACCGGACGCAGAAG
GCAATGTCATACCACTTGTCCGCCCTGCCGCTTCTCCCAAGATCAATAAAGCCACTTACTTTGCCATCTT
TCACAAAGATGTTGCTGTCTCCCAGGTCGCCGTGGGAAAAGACAAGTTCCTCTTCGGGCTTTTCCGTCTT
TAAAAAATCATACAGCTCGCGCGGATCTTTAAATGGAGTGTCTTCTTCCCAGTTTTCGCAATCCACATCG
GCCAGATCGTTATTCAGTAAGTAATCCAATTCGGCTAAGCGGCTGTCTAAGCTATTCGTATAGGGACAAT
CCGATATGTCGATGGAGTGAAAGAGCCTGATGCACTCCGCATACAGCTCGATAATCTTTTCAGGGCTTTG
TTCATCTTCATACTCTTCCGAGCAAAGGACGCCATCGGCCTCACTCATGAGCAGATTGCTCCAGCCATCA
TGCCGTTCAAAGTGCAGGACCTTTGGAACAGGCAGCTTTCCTTCCAGCCATAGCATCATGTCCTTTTCCC
GTTCCACATCATAGGTGGTCCCTTTATACCGGCTGTCCGTCATTTTTAAATATAGGTTTTCATTTTCTCC
CACCAGCTTATATACCTTAGCAGGAGACATTCCTTCCGTATCTTTTACGCAGCGGTATTTTTCGATCAGT
TTTTTCAATTCCGGTGATATTCTCATTTTAGCCATTTATTATTTCCTTCCTCTTTTCTACAGTATTTAAA
GATACCCCAAGAAGCTAATTATAACAAGACGAACTCCAATTCACTGTTCCTTGCATTCTAAAACCTTAAA
TACCAGAAAACAGCTTTTTCAAAGTTGTTTTCAAAGTTGGCGTATAACATAGTATCGACGGAGCCGATTT
TGAAACCGCGGTGATCACAGGCAGCAACGCTCTGTCATCGTTACAATCAACATGCTACCCTCCGCGAGAT
CATCCGTGTTTCAAACCCGGCAGCTTAGTTGCCGTTCTTCCGAATAGCATCGGTAACATGAGCAAAGTCT
GCCGCCTTACAACGGCTCTCCCGCTGACGCCGTCCCGGACTGATGGGCTGCCTGTATCGAGTGGTGATTT
TGTGCCGAGCTGCCGGTCGGGGAGCTGTTGGCTGGCTGGTGGCAGGATATATTGTGGTGTAAACAAATTG
ACGCTTAGACAACTTAATAACACATTGCGGACGTTTTTAATGTACTGAATTAACGCCGAATTAATTCGGG
GGATCTGGATTTTAGTACTGGATTTTGGTTTTAGGAATTAGAAATTTTATTGATAGAAGTATTTTACAAA
TACAAATACATACTAAGGGTTTCTTATATGCTCAACACATGAGCGAAACCCTATAGGAACCCTAATTCCC
TTATCTGGGAACTACTCACACATTATTATGGAGAAACTCGAGCTTGTCGATCGACAGATCCCGGTCGGCA
TCTACTCTATTTCTTTGCCCTCGGACGAGTGCTGGGGCGTCGGTTTCCACTATCGGCGAGTACTTCTACA
CAGCCATCGGTCCAGACGGCCGCGCTTCTGCGGGCGATTTGTGTACGCCCGACAGTCCCGGCTCCGGATC
GGACGATTGCGTCGCATCGACCCTGCGCCCAAGCTGCATCATCGAAATTGCCGTCAACCAAGCTCTGATA
GAGTTGGTCAAGACCAATGCGGAGCATATACGCCCGGAGTCGTGGCGATCCTGCAAGCTCCGGATGCCTC
CGCTCGAAGTAGCGCGTCTGCTGCTCCATACAAGCCAACCACGGCCTCCAGAAGAAGATGTTGGCGACCT
CGTATTGGGAATCCCCGAACATCGCCTCGCTCCAGTCAATGACCGCTGTTATGCGGCCATTGTCCGTCAG
GACATTGTTGGAGCCGAAATCCGCGTGCACGAGGTGCCGGACTTCGGGGCAGTCCTCGGCCCAAAGCATC
AGCTCATCGAGAGCCTGCGCGACGGACGCACTGACGGTGTCGTCCATCACAGTTTGCCAGTGATACACAT
GGGGATCAGCAATCGCGCATATGAAATCACGCCATGTAGTGTATTGACCGATTCCTTGCGGTCCGAATGG
GCCGAACCCGCTCGTCTGGCTAAGATCGGCCGCAGCGATCGCATCCATAGCCTCCGCGACCGGTTGTAGA
ACAGCGGGCAGTTCGGTTTCAGGCAGGTCTTGCAACGTGACACCCTGTGAACGGCGGGAGATGCAATAGG
TCAGGCTCTCGCTAAACTCCCCAATGTCAAGCACTTCCGGAATCGGGAGCGCGGCCGATGCAAAGTGCCG
ATAAACATAACGATCTTTGTAGAAACCATCGGCGCAGCTATTTACCCGCAGGACATATCCACGCCCTCCT
ACATCGAAGCTGAAAGCACGAGATTCTTCGCCCTCCGAGAGCTGCATCAGGTCGGAGACGCTGTCGAACT
TTTCGATCAGAAACTTCTCGACAGACGTCGCGGTGAGTTCAGGCTTTTTCATATCTCATTGCCCCCCGGA
TCTGCGAAAGCTCGAGAGAGATAGATTTGTAGAGAGAGACTGGTGATTTCAGCGTGTCCTCTCCAAATGA
AATGAACTTCCTTATATAGAGGAAGGGTCTTGCGAAGGATAGTGGGATTGTGCGTCATCCCTTACGTCAG
TGGAGATATCACATCAATCCACTTGCTTTGAAGACGTGGTTGGAACGTCTTCTTTTTCCACGATGCTCCT
CGTGGGTGGGGGTCCATCTTTGGGACCACTGTCGGCAGAGGCATCTTGAACGATAGCCTTTCCTTTATCG
CAATGATGGCATTTGTAGGTGCCACCTTCCTTTTCTACTGTCCTTTTGATGAAGTGACAGATAGCTGGGC
AATGGAATCCGAGGAGGTTTCCCGATATTACCCTTTGTTGAAAAGTCTCAATAGCCCTTTGGTCTTCTGA
GACTGTATCTTTGATATTCTTGGAGTAGACGAGAGTGTCGTGCTCCACCATGTTGGCAAGCTGCTCTAGC
CAATACGCAAACCGCCTCTCCCCGCGCGTTGGCCGATTCATTAATGCAGCTGGCACGACAGGTTTCCCGA
CTGGAAAGCGGGCAGTGAGCGCAACGCAATTAATGTGAGTTAGCTCACTCATTAGGCACCCCAGGCTTTA
CACTTTATGCTTCCGGCTCGTATGTTGTGTGGAATTGTGAGCGGATAACAATTTCACACAGGAAACAGCT
ATGACATGATTACGAATTCCCGATCTAGTAACATAGATGACACCGCGCGCGATAATTTATCCTAGTTTGC
GCGCTATATTTTGTTTTCTATCGCGTATTAAATGTATAATTGCGGGACTCTAATCATAAAAACCCATCTC
ATAAATAACGTCATGCATTACATGTTAATTATTACATGCTTAACGTAATTCAACAGAAATTATATGATAA
TCATCGCAAGACCGGCAACAGGATTCAATCTTAAGAAACTTTATTGCCAAATGTTTGAACGATCGGGGAA
ATTCGAGCTCTTACTTATCGTCATCGTCCTTGTAATCGATGTCGTGATCCTTATAGTCTCCATCATGGTC
TTTGTAGTCCATGGTACCGGATCCACTAGTATTTAAATGTCGACCCCGGGCCCCTGCAGAAGCTTCTAAG
CATAATCAGGCACATCATAAGGGTATCCGGCGCTGCCAGCGTAGTCAGGCACATCATAGGGGTAGGATCC
TGTGCCGGCGTAATCAGGCACGTCATAGGGATACATGCCGCTCCCTCC
